>Addgene plasmid #72434 | iBlueberry T2A mCherry | addgene partial sequence | sequence record 140386 | mCherry-F 5'-ccccgtaatgcagaagaaga-3'
ATGTACCCCGAGGACGGCGCCCTGAAGGGCGAGATCAAGCAGAGGCTGAAGCTGAAGGACGGCGGCCACT
ACGACGCTGAGGTCAAGACCACCTACAAGGCCAAGAAGCCCGTGCAGCTGCCCGGCGCCTACAACGTCAA
CATCAAGTTGGACATCACCTCCCACAACGAGGACTACACCATCGTGGAACAGTACGAACGCGCCGAGGGC
CGCCACTCCACCGGCGGCATGGACGAGCTGTACAAGTAATCTAGAGGGCCCGTTTAAACCCGCTGATCAG
CCTCGACTGTGCCTTCTAGTTGCCAGCCATCTGTTGTTTGCCCCTCCCCCGTGCCTTCCTTGACCCTGGA
AGGTGCCACTCCCACTGTCCTTTCCTAATAAAATGAGGAAATTGCATCGCATTGTCTGAGTAGGTGTCAT
TCTATTCTGGGGGGTGGGGTGGGGCAGGACAGCAAGGGGGAGGATTGGGAAGACAATAGCAGGCATGCTG
GGGATGCGGTGGGCTCTATGGCTTCTGAGGCGGAAAGAACCAGCTGGGGCTCTAGGGGGTATCCCC
[124 nt withheld, positions 557-680]
C
[91 nt withheld, positions 682-772]
A
[49 nt withheld, positions 774-822]
CCTTTGACGTTGGAGTCCACGTTCTTT
[37 nt withheld, positions 850-886]
ACCCTATCTCGGTCTATTCTTTTGATTTATAAGGGATTTTGCCGATTTCG
