>Addgene plasmid #72434 | iBlueberry T2A mCherry | addgene partial sequence | sequence record 140795 | mIFP-F 5'-TGTCTTGCCTGCGCTCTATG-3'
TGGGCGTTGGCGCGACCCTGGTTTGCTCTCTGATGGTGTCTGGTCGTCTGTGGGGTCTGATCGCTTGCCA
CCACTACGAACCGCGCTTCGTTCCGTTCCACATTCGCGCTGCTGGCGAAGCGCTGGCGGAAACTTGTGCG
ATCCGCATCGCGACGCTGGAGAGCTTTGCACAGTCTCAGTCCAAAGGATCCGAGGGCAGAGGAAGTCTGC
TAACATGCGGTGACGTCGAGGAGAATCCTGGCCCAGAATTCATGGTGAGCAAGGGCGAGGAGGATAACAT
GGCCATCATCAAGGAGTTCATGCGCTTCAAGGTGCACATGGAGGGCTCCGTGAACGGCCACGAGTTCGAG
ATCGAGGGCGAGGGCGAGGGCGAGGGCCGCCCCTACGAGGGCACCCAGACCGCCAAGCTGAAGGTGACCA
AGGGTGGCCCCCTGCCCTTCGCCTGGGACATCCTGTCCCCTCAGTTCATGTACGGCTCCAAGGCCTACGT
GAAGCACCCCGCCGACATCCCCGACTACTTGAAGCTGTCCTTCCCCGAGGGCTTCAAGTGGGAGCGCGTG
ATGAACTTCGAGGACGGCGGCGTGGTGACCGTGACCCAGGACTCCTCCCTGCAGGACGGCGAGTTCATCT
ACAAGGTGAAGCTGCGCGGCACCAACTTCCCCTCCGACGGCCCCGTAATGCAGAAGAAGACCATGGGCTG
GGAGGCCTCCTCCGAGCGGATGTACCCCGAGGACGGCGCCCTGAAGGGCGAGATCAAGCAGAGGCTGAAG
CTGAAGGACGGCGGCCACTACGACGCTGAGGTCAAGACCACCTACAAGGCCAAGAAGCCCGTGCAGCTGC
CCGGCGCCTACAACGTCAACATCAAGTTGGACATCACCTCCCACAACGAGGACTACACCATCGTGGAACA
GTACGAACGCGCCGAGGGCCGCCACTCCACCGGCGGCATGGACGAGCTGTACAAGTAATCTAGAGGGCCC
GTTTAAACCCGCTGATCAGCCTCGACTGTGCCTTCTAGTTGCAGCCATCTGTTGTTTGCCCCTCCCCGTG
CCTTCCT
