>Addgene plasmid #72434 | iBlueberry T2A mCherry | depositor partial sequence | sequence record 147936 | iBlueberry T2A mCherry
ATGTCGGTACCGCTGACTACCTCAGCATTCGGCCACGCGTTTCTGGCTAACTGTGAACGCGAGCAGATCC
ACCTGGCGGGCTCCATTCAGCCGCACGGTATCCTGCTGGCTGTGAAAGAGCCGGACAACGTGGTGATCCA
GGCTTCTATTAACGCTGCGGAGTTCCTGAACACCAACTCTGTTGTTGGCCGTCCGCTGCGTGACCTGGGC
GGCGATCTGCCTTTGCAGATCCTGCCGCACCTGAACGGCCCGCTGCACCTGGCTCCGATGACCCTGCGTT
GTACCGTGGGTTCTCCGCCGCGTCGTGTGGACTGTACCATTCATCGTCCGTCTAACGGCGGCCTGATCGT
AGAACTGGAACCAGCAACCAAGACCACTAACATTGCGCCGGCTCTGGACGGTGCGTTTCATCGTATCACT
TCTTCATCCTCCCTGATGGGCCTGTGTGACGAAACCGCGACTATTATCCGTGAGATTACTGGCTACGACC
GTGTGATGGTAGTACGTTTCGATGAAGAGGGTAATGGCCAAATTCTGTCCGAACGTCGTCGTGCGGACCT
GGAAGCGTTCCTGGGTAACCGCTACCCGGCGTCTACTATTCCGCAGATCGCTCGTCGCCTGTACGAACAT
AACCGTGTTCGCCTGCTGGTAGATGTGAACTATACTCCGGTTCCGCTACAGCCGCGCATCAGCCCGCTGA
ACGGTCGTGATCTGGATATGTCCCTGTCTTGCCTGCGCTCTATGTCCCCGTGCCACCAGAAATACATGCA
GGACATGGGCGTTGGCGCGACCCTGGTTTGCTCTCTGATGGTGTCTGGTCGTCTGTGGGGTCTGATCGCT
TGCCACCACTACGAACCGCGCTTCGTTCCGTTCCACATTCGCGCTGCTGGCGAAGCGCTGGCGGAAACTT
GTGCGATCCGCATCGCGACGCTGGAGAGCTTTGCACAGTCTCAGTCCAAAGGATCCGAGGGCAGAGGAAG
TCTGCTAACATGCGGTGACGTCGAGGAGAATCCTGGCCCAGAATTCATGGTGAGCAAGGGCGAGGAGGAT
AACATGGCCATCATCAAGGAGTTCATGCGCTTCAAGGTGCACATGGAGGGCTCCGTGAACGGCCACGAGT
TCGAGATCGAGGGCGAGGGCGAGGGCGAGGGCCGCCCCTACGAGGGCACCCAGACCGCCAAGCTGAAGGT
GACCAAGGGTGGCCCCCTGCCCTTCGCCTGGGACATCCTGTCCCCTCAGTTCATGTACGGCTCCAAGGCC
TACGTGAAGCACCCCGCCGACATCCCCGACTACTTGAAGCTGTCCTTCCCCGAGGGCTTCAAGTGGGAGC
GCGTGATGAACTTCGAGGACGGCGGCGTGGTGACCGTGACCCAGGACTCCTCCCTGCAGGACGGCGAGTT
CATCTACAAGGTGAAGCTGCGCGGCACCAACTTCCCCTCCGACGGCCCCGTAATGCAGAAGAAGACCATG
GGCTGGGAGGCCTCCTCCGAGCGGATGTACCCCGAGGACGGCGCCCTGAAGGGCGAGATCAAGCAGAGGC
TGAAGCTGAAGGACGGCGGCCACTACGACGCTGAGGTCAAGACCACCTACAAGGCCAAGAAGCCCGTGCA
GCTGCCCGGCGCCTACAACGTCAACATCAAGTTGGACATCACCTCCCACAACGAGGACTACACCATCGTG
GAACAGTACGAACGCGCCGAGGGCCGCCACTCCACCGGCGGCATGGACGAGCTGTACAAG
