[The description below was written by a language model from this plasmid's Addgene catalogue record.]
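Description:
iBlueberry T2A mCherry is a mammalian expression plasmid built on the pcDNA3.1 backbone and intended for co-expression of two fluorescent proteins in mammalian cells. It is maintained in E. coli as a high-copy plasmid under ampicillin selection. The record gives no feature table, so the promoter, polyadenylation signal and any mammalian selection marker are not explicitly stated. pcDNA3.1-family vectors generally drive inserts from the CMV immediate-early promoter, but the details of this particular derivative cannot be confirmed from the fields provided.

The insert is a single open reading frame of about 1.7 kb encoding iBlueberry, followed by a T2A peptide and then mCherry. According to the associated publication title, the depositors' work concerned the rational design of a monomeric, photostable far-red fluorescent protein for in vivo imaging. The iBlueberry copy here is recorded as carrying an E177Q mutation, though its functional consequence is not described. T2A is a viral "self-cleaving" sequence that causes ribosomal skipping during translation, so one transcript yields two separate polypeptides in roughly equimolar amounts.

This arrangement lets the well-characterised red fluorescent protein mCherry serve as an internal expression reference. The far-red iBlueberry signal can be normalised to the mCherry signal from the same cell, which corrects for differences in transfection efficiency or expression level. The construct therefore suits transfection-based comparison of the brightness or photostability of iBlueberry in living mammalian cells, as well as simple dual-colour labelling. The record itself states the purpose only as expression of both proteins in mammalian cells.
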