Addgene plasmid #72434: iBlueberry T2A mCherry
Purpose: Expressing of iBlueberry and mCherry in mammalian cells
Depositing lab: Xiaokun Shu. Depositing organization: University of California, San Francisco (UCSF). Publication: Rational design of a monomeric and photostable far-red fluorescent protein for fluorescence imaging in vivo. Yu D, Dong Z, Gustafson WC, Ruiz-Gonzalez R, Signor L, Marzocca F, Borel F, Klassen MP, Makhijani K, Royant A, Jan YN, Weiss WA, Guo S, Shu X. Protein Sci. 2016 Feb;25(2):308-15. doi: 10.1002/pro.2843. Epub 2015 Dec 31. PubMed 26549191.
Backbone
  Vector backbone: pcDNA3.1
  Vector type: Mammalian Expression
Growth in bacteria
  Bacterial resistance: Ampicillin, 100 μg/mL
  Growth temperature: 37°C
  Growth strain: DH5alpha
  Copy number: High Copy
Gene/Insert
  Gene/Insert name: iBlueberry T2A mCherry
  Insert size (bp): 1728
  Mutation: mutation E177Q in iBlueberry
Terms and licenses: Academic/Nonprofit Terms; Industry Terms: Not Available to Industry
How to cite: iBlueberry T2A mCherry was a gift from Xiaokun Shu (Addgene plasmid # 72434 ; http://n2t.net/addgene:72434 ; RRID:Addgene_72434)
